Addgene plasmid #68352: px330_SMAD exon 9 gRNA
Purpose: px330 with gRNA towards SMAD exon 9. Cas9 is expressed from a CAG promoter.
Depositing lab: Jannik Elverløv-Jakobsen.
Backbone
  Vector backbone: amp
  Backbone size w/o insert (bp): 2500
  Total vector size (bp): 8500
  Vector type: Mammalian Expression
Growth in bacteria
  Bacterial resistance: Ampicillin, 100 μg/mL
  Growth temperature: 37°C
  Growth strain: DH5alpha
  Copy number: High Copy
Gene/Insert
  Gene/Insert name: SMAD exon 9 gRNA
  gRNA/shRNA sequence: SMAD exon 9
  Species: Synthetic
  Promoter: U6
  Cloning method: Restriction Enzyme; 5′ cloning site BbsI (destroyed during cloning); 3′ cloning site BbsI (destroyed during cloning)
  Sequencing primers: 5′ GTgagggcctatttcccatgattc; 3′ aaacGTGGACATTGGAGAGTTGAC
Terms and licenses: Academic/Nonprofit Terms; Industry Terms: Not Available to Industry
How to cite: px330_SMAD exon 9 gRNA was a gift from Jannik Elverløv-Jakobsen (Addgene plasmid # 68352 ; http://n2t.net/addgene:68352 ; RRID:Addgene_68352)
