[The description below was written by a language model from this plasmid's Addgene catalogue record and pLannotate feature annotations shown in this document.]
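Description:
px330_SMAD exon 9 gRNA is an all-in-one mammalian CRISPR/Cas9 expression plasmid of about 8.5 kb, built on the px330 design, that delivers both a single guide RNA and the Streptococcus pyogenes Cas9 nuclease from one vector. It is propagated in E. coli as a high-copy plasmid through a ColE1/pUC-type origin and selected with ampicillin via the β-lactamase gene. The backbone also carries an M13/f1-type phage origin. A single AAV2 inverted terminal repeat is annotated downstream of the Cas9 cassette; with only one ITR detected, the record does not support treating this as an AAV packaging vector. The short bom and rop matches appear to be fragmentary annotation hits rather than functional elements.

The guide cassette uses the human U6 RNA polymerase III promoter, followed by a short spacer region and the S. pyogenes gRNA scaffold. The targeting oligonucleotides were inserted between BbsI sites, which were destroyed by the cloning. The guide is described as directed against exon 9 of "SMAD", but the record does not state which SMAD family member or which species' gene is targeted. Cas9 is driven by a CAG-type hybrid promoter, made up of a CMV enhancer, the chicken β-actin promoter and a hybrid intron. The Cas9 coding sequence is annotated as two contiguous N- and C-terminal portions that together form the full-length reading frame. It is followed by a C-terminal nucleoplasmin bipartite nuclear localization signal and a bovine growth hormone polyadenylation signal. No mammalian selection marker or fluorescent reporter is annotated. The plasmid is suited to transient transfection of mammalian cells to introduce a targeted double-strand break in SMAD exon 9 for gene disruption or editing.
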