Features (pLannotate 1.2.2; 18 found; start..end, strand, type, name):
      1..241     +  promoter       U6 promoter: RNA polymerase III promoter for human U6 snRNA
    270..345     +  misc_RNA       gRNA scaffold: guide RNA scaffold for the Streptococcus pyogenes CRISPR/Cas9 system
    352..395     +  misc_RNA       gRNA scaffold (fragment): guide RNA scaffold for the Streptococcus pyogenes CRISPR/Cas9 system
    442..727     +  enhancer       CMV enhancer: human cytomegalovirus immediate early enhancer; contains an 18-bp deletion relative to the standard CMV enhancer
    729..1006    +  promoter       chicken β-actin promoter: No description available
   1007..1235    +  intron         hybrid intron: hybrid between chicken β-actin (CBA) and minute virus of mice (MMV) introns (Gray et al., 2011)
   1373..2974    +  CDS            Cas9(N): N-terminal portion of Streptococcus pyogenes Cas9 (Zetsche et al., 2015)
   2975..5473    +  CDS            Cas9(C): C-terminal portion of Streptococcus pyogenes Cas9 (Zetsche et al., 2015)
   5474..5521    +  CDS            nucleoplasmin NLS: bipartite nuclear localization signal from nucleoplasmin
   5555..5666    +  polyA_signal   bGH poly(A) signal: bovine growth hormone polyadenylation signal
   5771..5911    +  repeat_region  AAV2 ITR: inverted terminal repeat of adeno-associated virus serotype 2 inverted
   5916..5967    -  misc_feature   bom (fragment): basis of mobility region from pBR322
   5986..6366    +  rep_origin     M13 ori (sequence partly withheld): M13 bacteriophage origin of replication; arrow indicates direction of (+) strand synthesis
   6442..6491    -  misc_feature   bom (fragment): basis of mobility region from pBR322
   6593..6628    -  CDS            rop (fragment): Rop protein, which maintains plasmids at low copy number; rop
   6723..6827    +  promoter       AmpR promoter: bla
   6828..7688    +  CDS            AmpR: β-lactamase; bla; confers resistance to ampicillin, carbenicillin, and related antibiotics
   7859..8447    +  rep_origin     ori: high-copy-number ColE1/pMB1/pBR322/pUC origin of replication
>Addgene plasmid #68352 | px330_SMAD exon 9 gRNA | depositor full sequence | sequence record 119624 | px330_SMAD exon 9 gRNA sequence 8508 bps
GAGGGCCTATTTCCCATGATTCCTTCATATTTGCATATACGATACAAGGCTGTTAGAGAGATAATTGGAA
TTAATTTGACTGTAAACACAAAGATATTAGTACAAAATACGTGACGTAGAAAGTAATAATTTCTTGGGTA
GTTTGCAGTTTTAAAATTATGTTTTAAAATGGACTATCATATGCTTACCGTAACTTGAAAGTATTTCGAT
TTCTTGGCTTTATATATCTTGTGGAAAGGACGAAACACCGTCAACTCTCCAATGTCCACGTTTTAGAGCT
AGAAATAGCAAGTTAAAATAAGGCTAGTCCGTTATCAACTTGAAAAAGTGGCACCGAGTCGGTGCTTTTT
TGTTTTAGAGCTAGAAATAGCAAGTTAAAATAAGGCTAGTCCGTTTTTAGCGCGTGCGCCAATTCTGCAG
ACAAATGGCTCTAGAGGTACCCGTTACATAACTTACGGTAAATGGCCCGCCTGGCTGACCGCCCAACGAC
CCCCGCCCATTGACGTCAATAGTAACGCCAATAGGGACTTTCCATTGACGTCAATGGGTGGAGTATTTAC
GGTAAACTGCCCACTTGGCAGTACATCAAGTGTATCATATGCCAAGTACGCCCCCTATTGACGTCAATGA
CGGTAAATGGCCCGCCTGGCATTGTGCCCAGTACATGACCTTATGGGACTTTCCTACTTGGCAGTACATC
TACGTATTAGTCATCGCTATTACCATGGTCGAGGTGAGCCCCACGTTCTGCTTCACTCTCCCCATCTCCC
CCCCCTCCCCACCCCCAATTTTGTATTTATTTATTTTTTAATTATTTTGTGCAGCGATGGGGGCGGGGGG
GGGGGGGGGGCGCGCGCCAGGCGGGGCGGGGCGGGGCGAGGGGCGGGGCGGGGCGAGGCGGAGAGGTGCG
GCGGCAGCCAATCAGAGCGGCGCGCTCCGAAAGTTTCCTTTTATGGCGAGGCGGCGGCGGCGGCGGCCCT
ATAAAAAGCGAAGCGCGCGGCGGGCGGGAGTCGCTGCGACGCTGCCTTCGCCCCGTGCCCCGCTCCGCCG
CCGCCTCGCGCCGCCCGCCCCGGCTCTGACTGACCGCGTTACTCCCACAGGTGAGCGGGCGGGACGGCCC
TTCTCCTCCGGGCTGTAATTAGCTGAGCAAGAGGTAAGGGTTTAAGGGATGGTTGGTTGGTGGGGTATTA
ATGTTTAATTACCTGGAGCACCTGCCTGAAATCACTTTTTTTCAGGTTGGACCGGTGCCACCATGGACTA
TAAGGACCACGACGGAGACTACAAGGATCATGATATTGATTACAAAGACGATGACGATAAGATGGCCCCA
AAGAAGAAGCGGAAGGTCGGTATCCACGGAGTCCCAGCAGCCGACAAGAAGTACAGCATCGGCCTGGACA
TCGGCACCAACTCTGTGGGCTGGGCCGTGATCACCGACGAGTACAAGGTGCCCAGCAAGAAATTCAAGGT
GCTGGGCAACACCGACCGGCACAGCATCAAGAAGAACCTGATCGGAGCCCTGCTGTTCGACAGCGGCGAA
ACAGCCGAGGCCACCCGGCTGAAGAGAACCGCCAGAAGAAGATACACCAGACGGAAGAACCGGATCTGCT
ATCTGCAAGAGATCTTCAGCAACGAGATGGCCAAGGTGGACGACAGCTTCTTCCACAGACTGGAAGAGTC
CTTCCTGGTGGAAGAGGATAAGAAGCACGAGCGGCACCCCATCTTCGGCAACATCGTGGACGAGGTGGCC
TACCACGAGAAGTACCCCACCATCTACCACCTGAGAAAGAAACTGGTGGACAGCACCGACAAGGCCGACC
TGCGGCTGATCTATCTGGCCCTGGCCCACATGATCAAGTTCCGGGGCCACTTCCTGATCGAGGGCGACCT
GAACCCCGACAACAGCGACGTGGACAAGCTGTTCATCCAGCTGGTGCAGACCTACAACCAGCTGTTCGAG
GAAAACCCCATCAACGCCAGCGGCGTGGACGCCAAGGCCATCCTGTCTGCCAGACTGAGCAAGAGCAGAC
GGCTGGAAAATCTGATCGCCCAGCTGCCCGGCGAGAAGAAGAATGGCCTGTTCGGAAACCTGATTGCCCT
GAGCCTGGGCCTGACCCCCAACTTCAAGAGCAACTTCGACCTGGCCGAGGATGCCAAACTGCAGCTGAGC
AAGGACACCTACGACGACGACCTGGACAACCTGCTGGCCCAGATCGGCGACCAGTACGCCGACCTGTTTC
TGGCCGCCAAGAACCTGTCCGACGCCATCCTGCTGAGCGACATCCTGAGAGTGAACACCGAGATCACCAA
GGCCCCCCTGAGCGCCTCTATGATCAAGAGATACGACGAGCACCACCAGGACCTGACCCTGCTGAAAGCT
CTCGTGCGGCAGCAGCTGCCTGAGAAGTACAAAGAGATTTTCTTCGACCAGAGCAAGAACGGCTACGCCG
GCTACATTGACGGCGGAGCCAGCCAGGAAGAGTTCTACAAGTTCATCAAGCCCATCCTGGAAAAGATGGA
CGGCACCGAGGAACTGCTCGTGAAGCTGAACAGAGAGGACCTGCTGCGGAAGCAGCGGACCTTCGACAAC
GGCAGCATCCCCCACCAGATCCACCTGGGAGAGCTGCACGCCATTCTGCGGCGGCAGGAAGATTTTTACC
CATTCCTGAAGGACAACCGGGAAAAGATCGAGAAGATCCTGACCTTCCGCATCCCCTACTACGTGGGCCC
TCTGGCCAGGGGAAACAGCAGATTCGCCTGGATGACCAGAAAGAGCGAGGAAACCATCACCCCCTGGAAC
TTCGAGGAAGTGGTGGACAAGGGCGCTTCCGCCCAGAGCTTCATCGAGCGGATGACCAACTTCGATAAGA
ACCTGCCCAACGAGAAGGTGCTGCCCAAGCACAGCCTGCTGTACGAGTACTTCACCGTGTATAACGAGCT
GACCAAAGTGAAATACGTGACCGAGGGAATGAGAAAGCCCGCCTTCCTGAGCGGCGAGCAGAAAAAGGCC
ATCGTGGACCTGCTGTTCAAGACCAACCGGAAAGTGACCGTGAAGCAGCTGAAAGAGGACTACTTCAAGA
AAATCGAGTGCTTCGACTCCGTGGAAATCTCCGGCGTGGAAGATCGGTTCAACGCCTCCCTGGGCACATA
CCACGATCTGCTGAAAATTATCAAGGACAAGGACTTCCTGGACAATGAGGAAAACGAGGACATTCTGGAA
GATATCGTGCTGACCCTGACACTGTTTGAGGACAGAGAGATGATCGAGGAACGGCTGAAAACCTATGCCC
ACCTGTTCGACGACAAAGTGATGAAGCAGCTGAAGCGGCGGAGATACACCGGCTGGGGCAGGCTGAGCCG
GAAGCTGATCAACGGCATCCGGGACAAGCAGTCCGGCAAGACAATCCTGGATTTCCTGAAGTCCGACGGC
TTCGCCAACAGAAACTTCATGCAGCTGATCCACGACGACAGCCTGACCTTTAAAGAGGACATCCAGAAAG
CCCAGGTGTCCGGCCAGGGCGATAGCCTGCACGAGCACATTGCCAATCTGGCCGGCAGCCCCGCCATTAA
GAAGGGCATCCTGCAGACAGTGAAGGTGGTGGACGAGCTCGTGAAAGTGATGGGCCGGCACAAGCCCGAG
AACATCGTGATCGAAATGGCCAGAGAGAACCAGACCACCCAGAAGGGACAGAAGAACAGCCGCGAGAGAA
TGAAGCGGATCGAAGAGGGCATCAAAGAGCTGGGCAGCCAGATCCTGAAAGAACACCCCGTGGAAAACAC
CCAGCTGCAGAACGAGAAGCTGTACCTGTACTACCTGCAGAATGGGCGGGATATGTACGTGGACCAGGAA
CTGGACATCAACCGGCTGTCCGACTACGATGTGGACCATATCGTGCCTCAGAGCTTTCTGAAGGACGACT
CCATCGACAACAAGGTGCTGACCAGAAGCGACAAGAACCGGGGCAAGAGCGACAACGTGCCCTCCGAAGA
GGTCGTGAAGAAGATGAAGAACTACTGGCGGCAGCTGCTGAACGCCAAGCTGATTACCCAGAGAAAGTTC
GACAATCTGACCAAGGCCGAGAGAGGCGGCCTGAGCGAACTGGATAAGGCCGGCTTCATCAAGAGACAGC
TGGTGGAAACCCGGCAGATCACAAAGCACGTGGCACAGATCCTGGACTCCCGGATGAACACTAAGTACGA
CGAGAATGACAAGCTGATCCGGGAAGTGAAAGTGATCACCCTGAAGTCCAAGCTGGTGTCCGATTTCCGG
AAGGATTTCCAGTTTTACAAAGTGCGCGAGATCAACAACTACCACCACGCCCACGACGCCTACCTGAACG
CCGTCGTGGGAACCGCCCTGATCAAAAAGTACCCTAAGCTGGAAAGCGAGTTCGTGTACGGCGACTACAA
GGTGTACGACGTGCGGAAGATGATCGCCAAGAGCGAGCAGGAAATCGGCAAGGCTACCGCCAAGTACTTC
TTCTACAGCAACATCATGAACTTTTTCAAGACCGAGATTACCCTGGCCAACGGCGAGATCCGGAAGCGGC
CTCTGATCGAGACAAACGGCGAAACCGGGGAGATCGTGTGGGATAAGGGCCGGGATTTTGCCACCGTGCG
GAAAGTGCTGAGCATGCCCCAAGTGAATATCGTGAAAAAGACCGAGGTGCAGACAGGCGGCTTCAGCAAA
GAGTCTATCCTGCCCAAGAGGAACAGCGATAAGCTGATCGCCAGAAAGAAGGACTGGGACCCTAAGAAGT
ACGGCGGCTTCGACAGCCCCACCGTGGCCTATTCTGTGCTGGTGGTGGCCAAAGTGGAAAAGGGCAAGTC
CAAGAAACTGAAGAGTGTGAAAGAGCTGCTGGGGATCACCATCATGGAAAGAAGCAGCTTCGAGAAGAAT
CCCATCGACTTTCTGGAAGCCAAGGGCTACAAAGAAGTGAAAAAGGACCTGATCATCAAGCTGCCTAAGT
ACTCCCTGTTCGAGCTGGAAAACGGCCGGAAGAGAATGCTGGCCTCTGCCGGCGAACTGCAGAAGGGAAA
CGAACTGGCCCTGCCCTCCAAATATGTGAACTTCCTGTACCTGGCCAGCCACTATGAGAAGCTGAAGGGC
TCCCCCGAGGATAATGAGCAGAAACAGCTGTTTGTGGAACAGCACAAGCACTACCTGGACGAGATCATCG
AGCAGATCAGCGAGTTCTCCAAGAGAGTGATCCTGGCCGACGCTAATCTGGACAAAGTGCTGTCCGCCTA
CAACAAGCACCGGGATAAGCCCATCAGAGAGCAGGCCGAGAATATCATCCACCTGTTTACCCTGACCAAT
CTGGGAGCCCCTGCCGCCTTCAAGTACTTTGACACCACCATCGACCGGAAGAGGTACACCAGCACCAAAG
AGGTGCTGGACGCCACCCTGATCCACCAGAGCATCACCGGCCTGTACGAGACACGGATCGACCTGTCTCA
GCTGGGAGGCGACAAAAGGCCGGCGGCCACGAAAAAGGCCGGCCAGGCAAAAAAGAAAAAGTAAGAATTC
CTAGAGCTCGCTGATCAGCCTCGACTGTGCCTTCTAGTTGCCAGCCATCTGTTGTTTGCCCCTCCCCCGT
GCCTTCCTTGACCCTGGAAGGTGCCACTCCCACTGTCCTTTCCTAATAAAATGAGGAAATTGCATCGCAT
TGTCTGAGTAGGTGTCATTCTATTCTGGGGGGTGGGGTGGGGCAGGACAGCAAGGGGGAGGATTGGGAAG
AGAATAGCAGGCATGCTGGGGAGCGGCCGCAGGAACCCCTAGTGATGGAGTTGGCCACTCCCTCTCTGCG
CGCTCGCTCGCTCACTGAGGCCGGGCGACCAAAGGTCGCCCGACGCCCGGGCTTTGCCCGGGCGGCCTCA
GTGAGCGAGCGAGCGCGCAGCTGCCTGCAGGGGCGCCTGATGCGGTATTTTCTCCTTACGCATCTGTGCG
GTATTTCACACCGCATA
[142 nt withheld, positions 5968-6109]
C
[141 nt withheld, positions 6111-6251]
CCTTTGACGTTGGAGTCCACGTTCTTT
[37 nt withheld, positions 6279-6315]
ACCCTATCTCGGGCTATTCTTTTGATTTATAAGGGATTTTGCCGATTTCGGCCTATTGGTTAAAAAATGA
GCTGATTTAACAAAAATTTAACGCGAATTTTAACAAAATATTAACGTTTACAATTTTATGGTGCACTCTC
AGTACAATCTGCTCTGATGCCGCATAGTTAAGCCAGCCCCGACACCCGCCAACACCCGCTGACGCGCCCT
GACGGGCTTGTCTGCTCCCGGCATCCGCTTACAGACAAGCTGTGACCGTCTCCGGGAGCTGCATGTGTCA
GAGGTTTTCACCGTCATCACCGAAACGCGCGAGACGAAAGGGCCTCGTGATACGCCTATTTTTATAGGTT
AATGTCATGATAATAATGGTTTCTTAGACGTCAGGTGGCACTTTTCGGGGAAATGTGCGCGGAACCCCTA
TTTGTTTATTTTTCTAAATACATTCAAATATGTATCCGCTCATGAGACAATAACCCTGATAAATGCTTCA
ATAATATTGAAAAAGGAAGAGTATGAGTATTCAACATTTCCGTGTCGCCCTTATTCCCTTTTTTGCGGCA
TTTTGCCTTCCTGTTTTTGCTCACCCAGAAACGCTGGTGAAAGTAAAAGATGCTGAAGATCAGTTGGGTG
CACGAGTGGGTTACATCGAACTGGATCTCAACAGCGGTAAGATCCTTGAGAGTTTTCGCCCCGAAGAACG
TTTTCCAATGATGAGCACTTTTAAAGTTCTGCTATGTGGCGCGGTATTATCCCGTATTGACGCCGGGCAA
GAGCAACTCGGTCGCCGCATACACTATTCTCAGAATGACTTGGTTGAGTACTCACCAGTCACAGAAAAGC
ATCTTACGGATGGCATGACAGTAAGAGAATTATGCAGTGCTGCCATAACCATGAGTGATAACACTGCGGC
CAACTTACTTCTGACAACGATCGGAGGACCGAAGGAGCTAACCGCTTTTTTGCACAACATGGGGGATCAT
GTAACTCGCCTTGATCGTTGGGAACCGGAGCTGAATGAAGCCATACCAAACGACGAGCGTGACACCACGA
TGCCTGTAGCAATGGCAACAACGTTGCGCAAACTATTAACTGGCGAACTACTTACTCTAGCTTCCCGGCA
ACAATTAATAGACTGGATGGAGGCGGATAAAGTTGCAGGACCACTTCTGCGCTCGGCCCTTCCGGCTGGC
TGGTTTATTGCTGATAAATCTGGAGCCGGTGAGCGTGGAAGCCGCGGTATCATTGCAGCACTGGGGCCAG
ATGGTAAGCCCTCCCGTATCGTAGTTATCTACACGACGGGGAGTCAGGCAACTATGGATGAACGAAATAG
ACAGATCGCTGAGATAGGTGCCTCACTGATTAAGCATTGGTAACTGTCAGACCAAGTTTACTCATATATA
CTTTAGATTGATTTAAAACTTCATTTTTAATTTAAAAGGATCTAGGTGAAGATCCTTTTTGATAATCTCA
TGACCAAAATCCCTTAACGTGAGTTTTCGTTCCACTGAGCGTCAGACCCCGTAGAAAAGATCAAAGGATC
TTCTTGAGATCCTTTTTTTCTGCGCGTAATCTGCTGCTTGCAAACAAAAAAACCACCGCTACCAGCGGTG
GTTTGTTTGCCGGATCAAGAGCTACCAACTCTTTTTCCGAAGGTAACTGGCTTCAGCAGAGCGCAGATAC
CAAATACTGTCCTTCTAGTGTAGCCGTAGTTAGGCCACCACTTCAAGAACTCTGTAGCACCGCCTACATA
CCTCGCTCTGCTAATCCTGTTACCAGTGGCTGCTGCCAGTGGCGATAAGTCGTGTCTTACCGGGTTGGAC
TCAAGACGATAGTTACCGGATAAGGCGCAGCGGTCGGGCTGAACGGGGGGTTCGTGCACACAGCCCAGCT
TGGAGCGAACGACCTACACCGAACTGAGATACCTACAGCGTGAGCTATGAGAAAGCGCCACGCTTCCCGA
AGGGAGAAAGGCGGACAGGTATCCGGTAAGCGGCAGGGTCGGAACAGGAGAGCGCACGAGGGAGCTTCCA
GGGGGAAACGCCTGGTATCTTTATAGTCCTGTCGGGTTTCGCCACCTCTGACTTGAGCGTCGATTTTTGT
GATGCTCGTCAGGGGGGCGGAGCCTATGGAAAAACGCCAGCAACGCGGCCTTTTTACGGTTCCTGGCCTT
TTGCTGGCCTTTTGCTCACATGT
