>Addgene plasmid #68352 | px330_SMAD exon 9 gRNA | addgene partial sequence | sequence record 122248 | pCBhProF 5'-agggatggttggttggtggg-3'
GCAGCCGACAAGAAGTACAGCATCGGCCTGGACATCGGCACCAACTCTGTGGGCTGGGCCGTGATCACCG
ACGAGTACAAGGTGCCCAGCAAGAAATTCAAGGTGCTGGGCAACACCGACCGGCACAGCATCAAGAAGAA
CCTGATCGGAGCCCTGCTGTTCGACAGCGGCGAAACAGCCGAGGCCACCCGGCTGAAGAGAACCGCCAGA
AGAAGATACACCAGACGGAAGAACCGGATCTGCTATCTGCAAGAGATCTTCAGCAACGAGATGGCCAAGG
TGGACGACAGCTTCTTCCACAGACTGGAAGAGTCCTTCCTGGTGGAAGAGGATAAGAAGCACGAGCGGCA
CCCCATCTTCGGCAACATCGTGGACGAGGTGGCCTACCACGAGAAGTACCCCACCATCTACCACCTGAGA
AAGAAACTGGTGGACAGCACCGACAAGGCCGACCTGCGGCTGATCTATCTGGCCCTGGCCCACATGATCA
AGTTCCGGGGCCACTTCCTGATCGAGGGCGACCTGAACCCCGACAACAGCGACGTGGACAAGCTGTTCAT
CCAGCTGGTGCAGACCTACAACCAGCTGTTCGAGGAA
