>Addgene plasmid #68352 | px330_SMAD exon 9 gRNA | addgene partial sequence | sequence record 122840 | hU6-F 5'-GAGGGCCTATTTCCCATGATT-3'
AGAGATAATTGGAATTAATTTGACTGTAAACACAAAGATATTAGTACAAAATACGTGACGTAGAAAGTAA
TAATTTCTTGGGTAGTTTGCAGTTTTAAAATTATGTTTTAAAATGGACTATCATATGCTTACCGTAACTT
GAAAGTATTTCGATTTCTTGGCTTTATATATCTTGTGGAAAGGACGAAACACCGTCAACTCTCCAATGTC
CACGTTTTAGAGCTAGAAATAGCAAGTTAAAATAAGGCTAGTCCGTTATCAACTTGAAAAAGTGGCACCG
AGTCGGTGCTTTTTTGTTTTAGAGCTAGAAATAGCAAGTTAAAATAAGGCTAGTCCGTTTTTAGCGCGTG
CGCCAATTCTGCAGACAAATGGCTCTAGAGGTACCCGTTACATAACTTACGGTAAATGGCCCGCCTGGCT
GACCGCCCAACGACCCCCGCCCATTGACGTCAATAGTAACGCCAATAGGGACTTTCCATTGACGTCAATG
GGTGGAGTATTTACGGTAAACTGCCCACTTGGCAGTACATCAAGTGTATCATATGCCAAGTACGCCCCCT
ATTGACGTCAATGACGGTAAATGGCCCGCCTGGCATTGTGCCCAGTACATGACCTTATGGGACTTTCCTA
CTTGGCAGTACATCTACGTA
